Addgene plasmid #236290: pLenti Puro HA-Ubiquitin-K48
Purpose: Lentiviral vector expressing HA-tagged ubiquitin K48 mutant
Depositing lab: Melina Fan & Addgene Research Program. Depositing organization: Addgene.
Backbone
  Vector backbone: pLenti
  Backbone size w/o insert (bp): 7055
  Total vector size (bp): 7283
  Vector type: Lentiviral
  Selectable markers: Puromycin
Growth in bacteria
  Bacterial resistance: Ampicillin, 100 μg/mL
  Growth temperature: 37°C
  Growth strain: NEB Stable
  Copy number: High Copy
Gene/Insert
  Gene/Insert name: Ubiquitin K48 (alt name: UBB)
  Species: H. sapiens (human)
  Insert size (bp): 228
  Mutation: Single ubiquitin coding sequence containing K48 mutation (full length UBB has three repeating ubiquitin coding sequences)
  Entrez Gene: UBB (a.k.a. HEL-S-50)
  Promoter: CMV
  Tag / fusion protein: HA (N terminal on insert)
  Cloning method: Gibson Cloning
  Sequencing primers: 5′ CMV-F
Terms and licenses: Academic/Nonprofit Terms; Industry Terms
How to cite: pLenti Puro HA-Ubiquitin-K48 was a gift from Melina Fan & Addgene Research Program (Addgene plasmid # 236290)
