[The description below was written by a language model from this plasmid's Addgene catalogue record and pLannotate feature annotations shown in this document.]
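Description:
pLenti Puro HA-Ubiquitin-K48 is a 7,283 bp lentiviral transfer vector on a pLenti backbone, designed to deliver an HA-tagged human ubiquitin variant into mammalian cells. It is propagated in E. coli as a high-copy plasmid through a ColE1/pUC-type origin and selected with ampicillin via the β-lactamase gene. The annotated backbone has the layout of a third-generation, self-inactivating design. An RSV enhancer/promoter sits upstream of a truncated HIV-1 5' LTR to drive genomic RNA production in packaging cells. This is followed by the Ψ packaging signal with a partial gag fragment, the Rev response element for Rev-dependent nuclear export, and a cPPT/CTS. A WPRE, which enhances transcript expression, lies just upstream of the ΔU3 3' LTR. An SV40 poly(A) signal and SV40 origin lie outside the 3' LTR.

The payload is a 228 bp single ubiquitin coding unit derived from UBB, whose full-length gene encodes three ubiquitin repeats. It is expressed from the CMV immediate early promoter with an N-terminal HA epitope; the feature table detects only a partial match to a 3xHA element, in keeping with a shorter HA tag. The catalogue describes the insert simply as a K48 mutant, whereas the sequence annotation identifies it as the variant that retains Lys-48 with all other lysines changed to arginine. Such a form restricts polyubiquitin chain building to K48 linkages. A puromycin N-acetyltransferase gene lies downstream for selection of transduced cells, but no separate promoter, IRES or 2A element is annotated, so the record does not state how it is expressed. Constructs of this type are generally used for stable expression to study linkage-specific ubiquitination, with detection or pulldown of conjugates through the HA tag.
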