Features (pLannotate 1.2.2; 30 found; start..end, strand, type, name):
     84..310     -  promoter       RSV promoter: Rous sarcoma virus enhancer/promoter
    338..356     -  promoter       T3 promoter: promoter for bacteriophage T3 RNA polymerase
    377..394     +  misc_feature   MCS (fragment): pUC18/19 multiple cloning site
    431..447     -  protein_bind   lac operator: The lac repressor binds to the lac operator to inhibit transcription in E. coli. This inhibition can be relieved by adding lactose or isopropyl-β-D-thiogalactopyranoside (IPTG). lac repressor encoded by lacI
    455..485     -  promoter       lac promoter: promoter for the E. coli lac operon
    500..521     -  protein_bind   CAP binding site: CAP binding activates transcription in the presence of cAMP. E. coli catabolite activator protein
    534..626     -  CDS            lacI (fragment): lac repressor; lacI; The lac repressor binds to the lac operator to inhibit transcription in E. coli. This inhibition can be relieved by adding lactose or isopropyl-β-D-thiogalactopyranoside (IPTG).
    809..1397    -  rep_origin     ori: high-copy-number ColE1/pMB1/pBR322/pUC origin of replication
   1568..2428    -  CDS            AmpR: β-lactamase; bla; confers resistance to ampicillin, carbenicillin, and related antibiotics
   2429..2533    -  promoter       AmpR promoter: bla
   2628..2663    +  CDS            rop (fragment): Rop protein, which maintains plasmids at low copy number; rop
   2765..2864    +  misc_feature   bom (fragment): basis of mobility region from pBR322
   2870..3027    -  CDS            lacZα (fragment): LacZα fragment of β-galactosidase; lacZ fragment
   3055..3073    +  promoter       T7 promoter: promoter for bacteriophage T7 RNA polymerase
   3094..3229    -  rep_origin     SV40 ori: SV40 origin of replication
   3269..3390    -  polyA_signal   SV40 poly(A) signal: SV40 polyadenylation signal
   3462..3695    -  LTR            3' LTR (ΔU3): self-inactivating 3' long terminal repeat (LTR) from HIV-1
   3697..3716    -  misc_feature   cPPT/CTS (fragment): central polypurine tract and central termination sequence of HIV-1
   3767..4355    -  misc_feature   WPRE: woodchuck hepatitis virus posttranscriptional regulatory element
   4371..4970    -  CDS            PuroR: puromycin N-acetyltransferase; pac from Streptomyces alboniger; confers resistance to puromycin
   5037..5264    -  CDS            ubiquitin-K48: human ubiquitin variant containing Lys-48, with all other lysines mutated to arginine
   5274..5300    -  CDS            3xHA (fragment): three tandem HA epitope tags
   5348..5551    -  promoter       CMV promoter: human cytomegalovirus (CMV) immediate early promoter
   5577..5595    -  CDS            small t antigen (fragment): SV40 (simian virus 40) small t antigen
   5644..5761    -  misc_feature   cPPT/CTS: central polypurine tract and central termination sequence of HIV-1
   5811..5911    -  CDS            Rev (fragment): human immunodeficiency virus 1 (HIV-1) Rev protein; rev; enhances nuclear export of unspliced and incompletely spliced viral mRNAs
   6288..6521    -  misc_feature   RRE: The Rev response element (RRE) of HIV-1 allows for Rev-dependent mRNA export from the nucleus to the cytoplasm.
   6667..7030    -  CDS            HIV-1 gag (fragment): gag protein from human immunodeficiency virus 1; gag
   7014..7139    -  misc_feature   HIV-1 Ψ: packaging signal of human immunodeficiency virus type 1
   7186..83      -  LTR            5' LTR (truncated) (across the origin): truncated 5' long terminal repeat (LTR) from HIV-1
>Addgene plasmid #236290 | pLenti Puro HA-Ubiquitin-K48 | addgene full sequence | sequence record 499302 | Addgene NGS Result
AAGCTTTATTGAGGCTTAAGCAGTGGGTTCCCTAGTTAGCCAGAGAGCTCCCAGGCTCAGATCTGGTCTA
ACCAGAGAGACCCGTTTATGTATCGAGCTAGGCACTTAAATACAATATCTCTGCAATGCGGCAATTCAGT
GGTTCGTCCAATCCATGTCAGACCCGTCTGTTGCCTTCCTAATAAGGCACGATCGTACCACCTTACTTCC
ACCAATCGGCATGCACGGTGCTTTTTCTCTCCTTGTAAGGCATGTTGCTAACTCATCGTTACCATGTTGC
AAGACTACAAGAGTATTGCATAAGACTACATTAAGCTTGCAGCTCCAGCTTTTGTTCCCTTTAGTGAGGG
TTAATTGCGCGCTTGGCGTAATCATGCTGCAGGCATGCAAGCTTGGCGTAATCATGGTCATAGCTGTTTC
CTGTGTGAAATTGTTATCCGCTCACAATTCCACACAACATACGAGCCGGAAGCATAAAGTGTAAAGCCTG
GGGTGCCTAATGAGTGAGCTAACTCACATTAATTGCGTTGCGCTCACTGCCCGCTTTCCAGTCGGGAAAC
CTGTCGTGCCAGCTGCATTAATGAATCGGCCAACGCGCGGGGAGAGGCGGTTTGCGTATTGGGCGCTCTT
CCGCTTCCTCGCTCACTGACTCGCTGCGCTCGGTCGTTCGGCTGCGGCGAGCGGTATCAGCTCACTCAAA
GGCGGTAATACGGTTATCCACAGAATCAGGGGATAACGCAGGAAAGAACATGTGAGCAAAAGGCCAGCAA
AAGGCCAGGAACCGTAAAAAGGCCGCGTTGCTGGCGTTTTTCCATAGGCTCCGCCCCCCTGACGAGCATC
ACAAAAATCGACGCTCAAGTCAGAGGTGGCGAAACCCGACAGGACTATAAAGATACCAGGCGTTTCCCCC
TGGAAGCTCCCTCGTGCGCTCTCCTGTTCCGACCCTGCCGCTTACCGGATACCTGTCCGCCTTTCTCCCT
TCGGGAAGCGTGGCGCTTTCTCATAGCTCACGCTGTAGGTATCTCAGTTCGGTGTAGGTCGTTCGCTCCA
AGCTGGGCTGTGTGCACGAACCCCCCGTTCAGCCCGACCGCTGCGCCTTATCCGGTAACTATCGTCTTGA
GTCCAACCCGGTAAGACACGACTTATCGCCACTGGCAGCAGCCACTGGTAACAGGATTAGCAGAGCGAGG
TATGTAGGCGGTGCTACAGAGTTCTTGAAGTGGTGGCCTAACTACGGCTACACTAGAAGAACAGTATTTG
GTATCTGCGCTCTGCTGAAGCCAGTTACCTTCGGAAAAAGAGTTGGTAGCTCTTGATCCGGCAAACAAAC
CACCGCTGGTAGCGGTGGTTTTTTTGTTTGCAAGCAGCAGATTACGCGCAGAAAAAAAGGATCTCAAGAA
GATCCTTTGATCTTTTCTACGGGGTCTGACGCTCAGTGGAACGAAAACTCACGTTAAGGGATTTTGGTCA
TGAGATTATCAAAAAGGATCTTCACCTAGATCCTTTTAAATTAAAAATGAAGTTTTAAATCAATCTAAAG
TATATATGAGTAAACTTGGTCTGACAGTTACCAATGCTTAATCAGTGAGGCACCTATCTCAGCGATCTGT
CTATTTCGTTCATCCATAGTTGCCTGACTCCCCGTCGTGTAGATAACTACGATACGGGAGGGCTTACCAT
CTGGCCCCAGTGCTGCAATGATACCGCGAGACCCACGCTCACCGGCTCCAGATTTATCAGCAATAAACCA
GCCAGCCGGAAGGGCCGAGCGCAGAAGTGGTCCTGCAACTTTATCCGCCTCCATCCAGTCTATTAATTGT
TGCCGGGAAGCTAGAGTAAGTAGTTCGCCAGTTAATAGTTTGCGCAACGTTGTTGCCATTGCTACAGGCA
TCGTGGTGTCACGCTCGTCGTTTGGTATGGCTTCATTCAGCTCCGGTTCCCAACGATCAAGGCGAGTTAC
ATGATCCCCCATGTTGTGCAAAAAAGCGGTTAGCTCCTTCGGTCCTCCGATCGTTGTCAGAAGTAAGTTG
GCCGCAGTGTTATCACTCATGGTTATGGCAGCACTGCATAATTCTCTTACTGTCATGCCATCCGTAAGAT
GCTTTTCTGTGACTGGTGAGTACTCAACCAAGTCATTCTGAGAATAGTGTATGCGGCGACCGAGTTGCTC
TTGCCCGGCGTCAATACGGGATAATACCGCGCCACATAGCAGAACTTTAAAAGTGCTCATCATTGGAAAA
CGTTCTTCGGGGCGAAAACTCTCAAGGATCTTACCGCTGTTGAGATCCAGTTCGATGTAACCCACTCGTG
CACCCAACTGATCTTCAGCATCTTTTACTTTCACCAGCGTTTCTGGGTGAGCAAAAACAGGAAGGCAAAA
TGCCGCAAAAAAGGGAATAAGGGCGACACGGAAATGTTGAATACTCATACTCTTCCTTTTTCAATATTAT
TGAAGCATTTATCAGGGTTATTGTCTCATGAGCGGATACATATTTGAATGTATTTAGAAAAATAAACAAA
TAGGGGTTCCGCGCACATTTCCCCGAAAAGTGCCACCTGACGTCTAAGAAACCATTATTATCATGACATT
AACCTATAAAAATAGGCGTATCACGAGGCCCTTTCGTCTCGCGCGTTTCGGTGATGACGGTGAAAACCTC
TGACACATGCAGCTCCCGGAGACGGTCACAGCTTGTCTGTAAGCGGATGCCGGGAGCAGACAAGCCCGTC
AGGGCGCGTCAGCGGGTGTTGGCGGGTGTCGGGGCTGGCTTAACTATGCGGCATCAGAGCAGATTGTACT
GAGAGTGCACCATATGCGGTGTGAAATACCGCACAGATGCGTAAGGAGAAAATACCGCATCAGGCGCCAT
TCGCCATTCAGGCTGCGCAACTGTTGGGAAGGGCGATCGGTGCGGGCCTCTTCGCTATTACGCCAGCTGG
CGAAAGGGGGATGTGCTGCAAGGCGATTAAGTTGGGTAACGCCAGGGTTTTCCCAGTCACGACGTTGTAA
AACGACGGCCAGTGAATTCGAGCTCGGTACCCGGGGAGCGCGCGTAATACGACTCACTATAGGGCGAATT
GGGTACGTCCCTAGGCCTCCAAAAAAGCCTCCTCACTACTTCTGGAATAGCTCAGAGGCCGAGGCGGCCT
CGGCCTCTGCATAAATAAAAAAAATTAGTCAGCCATGGGGCGGAGAATGGGCGGAACTGGGCGGAGTTAG
GGGCGGGATGGGCGGAGTTAGGGGCGGGATAGCTAGAGCCAGACATGATAAGATACATTGATGAGTTTGG
ACAAACCACAACTAGAATGCAGTGAAAAAAATGCTTTATTTGTGAAATTTGTGATGCTATTGCTTTATTT
GTAACCATTATAAGCTGCAATAAACAAGTTCCTCTCACTCTCTGATATTCATTTCTTTGCAAGTTATAAA
TACTGAATAATAAGATGACATGAACTACTACTGCTAGAGATTTTCCACACTGACTAAAAGGGTCTGAGGG
ATCTCTAGTTACCAGAGTCACACAACAGACGGGCACACACTACTTGAAGCACTCAAGGCAAGCTTTATTG
AGGCTTAAGCAGTGGGTTCCCTAGTTAGCCAGAGAGCTCCCAGGCTCAGATCTGGTCTAACCAGAGAGAC
CCAGTACAAGCAAAAAGCAGATCTTGTCTTCGTTGGGAGTGAATTAGCCCTTCCAGTCCCCCCTTTTCTT
TTAAAAAGTGGCTAAGATCTACAGCTGCCTTGTAAGTCATTGGTCTTAAAGTCGACGCGGGGAGGCGGCC
CAAAGGGAGATCCGACTCGTCTGAGGGCGAAGGCGAAGACGCGGAAGAGGCCGCAGAGCCGGCAGCAGGC
CGCGGGAAGGAAGGTCCGCTGGATTGAGGGCCGAAGGGACGTAGCAGAAGGACGTCCCGCGCAGAATCCA
GGTGGCAACACAGGCGAGCAGCCAAGGAAAGGACGATGATTTCCCCGACAACACCACGGAATTGTCAGTG
CCCAACAGCCGAGCCCCTGTCCAGCAGCGGGCAAGGCAGGCGGCGATGAGTTCCGCCGTGGCAATAGGGA
GGGGGAAAGCGAAAGTCCCGGAAAGGAGCTGACAGGTGGTGGCAATGCCCCAACCAGTGGGGGTTGCGTC
AGCAAACACAGTGCACACCACGCCACGTTGCCTGACAACGGGCCACAACTCCTCATAAAGAGACAGCAAC
CAGGATTTATACAAGGAGGAGAAAATGAAAGCCATACGGGAAGCAATAGCATGATACAAAGGCATTAAAG
CAGCGTATCCACATAGCGTAAAAGGAGCAACATAGTTAAGAATACCAGTCAATCTTTCACAAATTTTGTA
ATCCAGAGGTTGATTGTCGACTTAACGCGTTCAGGCACCGGGCTTGCGGGTCATGCACCAGGTGCGCGGT
CCTTCGGGCACCTCGACGTCGGCGGTGACGGTGAAGCCGAGCCGCTCGTAGAAGGGGAGGTTGCGGGGCG
CGGAGGTCTCCAGGAAGGCGGGCACCCCGGCGCGCTCGGCCGCCTCCACTCCGGGGAGCACGACGGCGCT
GCCCAGACCCTTGCCCTGGTGGTCGGGCGAGACGCCGACGGTGGCCAGGAACCACGCGGGCTCCTTGGGC
CGGTGCGGCGCCAGGAGGCCTTCCATCTGTTGCTGCGCGGCCAGCCGGGAACCGCTCAACTCGGCCATGC
GCGGGCCGATCTCGGCGAACACCGCCCCCGCTTCGACGCTCTCCGGCGTGGTCCAGACCGCCACCGCGGC
GCCGTCGTCCGCGACCCACACCTTGCCGATGTCGAGCCCGACGCGCGTGAGGAAGAGTTCTTGCAGCTCG
GTGACCCGCTCGATGTGGCGGTCCGGATCGACGGTGTGGCGCGTGGCGGGGTAGTCGGCGAACGCGGCGG
CGAGGGTGCGTACGGCCCTGGGGACGTCGTCGCGGGTGGCGAGGCGCACCGTGGGCTTGTACTCGGTCAT
CGGTCCAGGATTCTCTTCGACATCTCCGGCTTGTTTCAGCAGAGAGAAGTTTGTTGCGCCGGATCCACCA
CCTCTGAGACGGAGGACCAGGTGCAGGGTGGACTCTCTCTGAATGTTGTAATCAGACAGCGTTCTACCGT
CCTCGAGCTGCTTACCGGCAAAGATCAATCTTTGTTGATCAGGTGGAATGCCTTCTCTGTCTTGAATTCT
AGCTCTAACGTTTTCGATGGTATCGGATGGTTCAACTTCTAGAGTTATGGTTCTACCGGTTAACGTTCTG
ACGAAGATCTGCATGGATCCGCTAGCGTAATCCGGAACATCGTATGGGTACATGGTGGCGACCGGTAGCG
CTAGCGGATCTGACGGTTCACTAAACCAGCTCTGCTTATATAGACCTCCCACCGTACACGCCTACCGCCC
ATTTGCGTCAATGGGGCGGAGTTGTTACGACATTTTGGAAAGTCCCGTTGATTTTGGTGCCAAAACAAAC
TCCCATTGACGTCAATGGGGTGGAGACTTGGAAATCCCCGTGAGTCAAACCGCTATCCACGCCCATTGAT
GTACTGCCAAAACCGCATCACACTGACGGGCACCGGAGCCAATTCCCACTCCTTTCAAGACCTAGCTAGC
TAATTAACCAAACTGGATCTCTGCTGTCCCTGTAATAAACCCGAAAATTTTGAATTTTTGTAATTTGTTT
TTGTAATTCTTTAGTTTGTATGTCTGTTGCTATTATGTCTACTATTCTTTCCCCTGCACTGTACCCCCCA
ATCCCCCCTTTTCTTTTAAAATTGTGGATGAATACTGCCATTTGTCTGCAGAATTGGCGCACGCAGTGCC
GATCCGTTCACTAATCGAATGGATCTGTCTCTGTCTCTCTCTCCACCTTCTTCTTCTATTCCTTCGGGCC
TGTCGGGTCCCCTCGGGGTTGGGAGGTGGGTCTGAAACGATAATGGTGAATATCCCTGCCTAACTCTATT
CACTATAGAAAGTACAGCAAAAACTATTCTTAAACCTACCAAGCCTCCTACTATCATTATGAATAATTTT
ATATACCACAGCCAATTTGTTATGTTAAACCAATTCCACAAACTTGCCCATTTATCTAATTCCAATAATT
CTTGTTCATTCTTTTCTTGCTGGTTTTGCGATTCTTCAATTAAGGAGTGTATTAAGCTTGTGTAATTGTT
AATTTCTCTGTCCCACTCCATCCAGGTCGTGTGATTCCAAATCTGTTCCAGAGATTTATTACTCCAACTA
GCATTCCAAGGCACAGCAGTGGTGCAAATGAGTTTTCCAGAGCAACCCCAAATCCCCAGGAGCTGTTGAT
CCTTTAGGTATCTTTCCACAGCCAGGATTCTTGCCTGGAGCTGCTTGATGCCCCAGACTGTGAGTTGCAA
CAGATGCTGTTGCGCCTCAATAGCCCTCAGCAAATTGTTCTGCTGCTGCACTATACCAGACAATAATTGT
CTGGCCTGTACCGTCAGCGTCATTGACGCTGCGCCCATAGTGCTTCCTGCTGCTCCCAAGAACCCAAGGA
ACAAAGCTCCTATTCCCACTGCTCTTTTTTCTCTCTGCACCACTCTTCTCTTTGCCTTGGTGGGTGCTAC
TCCTAATGGTTCAATTTTTACTACTTTATATTTATATAATTCACTTCTCCAATTGTCCCTCATATCTCCT
CCTCCAGGTCTGAAGATCAGCGGCCGCTTGCTGTGCGGTGGTCTTACTTTTGTTTTGCTCTTCCTCTATC
TTGTCTAAAGCTTCCTTGGTGTCTTTTATCTCTATCCTTTGATGCACACAATAGAGGGTTGCTACTGTAT
TATATAATGATCTAAGTTCTTCTGATCCTGTCTGAAGGGATGGTTGTAGCTGTCCCAGTATTTGTCTACA
GCCTTCTGATGTTTCTAACAGGCCAGGATTAACTGCGAATCGTTCTAGCTCCCTGCTTGCCCATACTATA
TGTTTTAATTTATATTTTTTCTTTCCCCCTGGCCTTAACCGAATTTTTTCCCATCGCGATCTAATTCTCC
CCCGCTTAATACTGACGCTCTCGCACCCATCTCTCTCCTTCTAGCCTCCGCTAGTCAAAATTTTTGGCGT
ACTCACCAGTCGCCGCCCCTCGCCTCTTGCCGTGCGCGCTTCAGCAAGCCGAGTCCTGCGTCGAGAGAGC
TCCTCTGGTTTCCCTTTCGCTTTCAAGTCCCTGTTCGGGCGCCACTGCTAGAGATTTTCCACACTGACTA
AAAGGGTCTGAGGGATCTCTAGTTACCAGAGTCACACAACAGACGGGCACACACTACTTGAAGCACTCAA
GGC
